Addgene plasmid #67144: pCellFree_G10
Purpose: (Empty Backbone) Gateway destination vector for cell-free expression with C-term sfGFP 8xHis tag
Depositing lab: Kirill Alexandrov. Depositing organization: University of Queensland. Publication: Gateway-compatible vectors for high-throughput protein expression in pro- and eukaryotic cell-free systems. Gagoski D, Mureev S, Giles N, Johnston W, Dahmer-Heath M, Skalamera D, Gonda TJ, Alexandrov K. J Biotechnol. 2015 Feb 10;195:1-7. doi: 10.1016/j.jbiotec.2014.12.006. Epub 2014 Dec 19. PubMed 25529348.
Backbone
  Vector backbone: pCellFree_G08
  Vector type: Cell-free expression
  Tag / fusion protein: sfGFP (C terminal on backbone); HIS (C terminal on backbone)
Growth in bacteria
  Bacterial resistance: Chloramphenicol and Ampicillin, 25 & 100 μg/mL
  Growth temperature: 37°C
  Growth strain: ccdB Survival
  Copy number: High Copy
Gene/Insert
  Gene/Insert name: None
  Tag / fusion protein: sfGFP (C terminal on backbone); HIS (C terminal on backbone)
Terms and licenses: Academic/Nonprofit Terms; Industry Terms: Not Available to Industry
Depositor comments: sfGFP-8xHis
How to cite: pCellFree_G10 was a gift from Kirill Alexandrov (Addgene plasmid # 67144 ; http://n2t.net/addgene:67144 ; RRID:Addgene_67144)
