[The description below was written by a language model from this plasmid's Addgene catalogue record and pLannotate feature annotations shown in this document.]
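Description:
pCellFree_G10 is an empty Gateway destination vector of 5,272 nt, derived from pCellFree_G08 and designed for producing proteins in cell-free translation systems with a C-terminal superfolder GFP and 8xHis tag. It replicates in E. coli from a high-copy ColE1/pUC-type origin and carries an ampicillin resistance gene (β-lactamase with its own promoter) on the backbone. A second marker, chloramphenicol acetyltransferase driven by the cat promoter, lies inside the Gateway cassette. Because that cassette also encodes the gyrase-poisoning toxin CcdB, the unrecombined vector has to be maintained in a ccdB-tolerant strain, with both antibiotics used for selection.

The expression unit begins with a T7 promoter, followed by attR1, the ccdB/CmR counter-selection cassette (with a ccdA fragment), and attR2. Immediately downstream sits the superfolder GFP coding sequence, and a T7 terminator closes the unit. The 8xHis tag stated by the depositor is not annotated separately in the feature table. The table also does not name any element in the stretch between the T7 promoter and attR1, so the nature of any translation leader there is not stated. In an LR reaction, an open reading frame from an entry clone replaces the ccdB/CmR cassette. This places the gene under T7 control and, provided the gene lacks a stop codon and is in frame, fuses it to sfGFP-8xHis. The fusion allows fluorescence-based monitoring of expression and affinity purification through the His tag.

Short annotated fragments, namely a SET1 match, a lacI remnant and the lac promoter/operator/CAP site, appear to be backbone remnants or incidental matches. The vector belongs to a series intended for high-throughput expression in prokaryotic and eukaryotic cell-free systems.
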