Features (pLannotate 1.2.2; 17 found; start..end, strand, type, name):
      7..25      +  promoter       T7 promoter: promoter for bacteriophage T7 RNA polymerase
    160..284     +  protein_bind   attR1: mutant version of attR; recombination site for the Gateway® LR reaction LR Clonase™
    334..636     -  CDS            ccdB: CCDB_ECOLI - Also known as G, letB, letD. Experimental evidence at protein level: Swiss-Prot protein existence level 1. Toxic component of a type II toxin-antitoxin (TA) system, functioning in plasmid maintainence. Responsible for the post- segregational killing (PSK) of plasmid-free cells, also referred to as a plasmid addiction system. Half-life of over 2 hours. Cell killing by CcdB is accompanied by filamentation, defects in chromosome and plasmid segregation, defects in cell division, formation of anucleate cells, decreased DNA synthesis and plasmid loss. Interferes with the activity of DN
    641..799     -  CDS            ccdA (fragment): CCDA_ECO57 - Also known as H, letA. Experimental evidence at protein level: Swiss-Prot protein existence level 1. Antitoxin component of a type II toxin-antitoxin (TA) system which inhibits the post-segregational killing (PSK) of plasmid-free cells, also referred to as a plasmid addiction system. Binds to and blocks the activity of CcdB; will also remove bound CcdB protein from the CcdB-GyrA complex by forming a CcdA-CcdB complex, a process termed rejuvenation. Functions as a transcriptional corepressor for the ccdAB operon, repression also requires CcdB (By similarity). From Escherichia coli
    978..1637    -  CDS            CmR: chloramphenicol acetyltransferase; cat; confers resistance to chloramphenicol
   1638..1740    -  promoter       cat promoter: promoter of the E. coli cat gene encoding chloramphenicol acetyltransferase
   1887..2011    -  protein_bind   attR2: mutant version of attR; recombination site for the Gateway® LR reaction LR Clonase™
   2037..2750    +  CDS            Superfolder GFP: Superfolder GFP is a basic (constitutively fluorescent) green fluorescent protein published in 2005, derived from Aequorea victoria. It is reported to be a very rapidly-maturing weak dimer.
   2948..2979    +  CDS            SET1 (fragment): solubility-enhancement tag derived from T7 phage gene 10B
   2997..3043    +  terminator     T7 terminator: transcription terminator for bacteriophage T7 RNA polymerase
   3145..3161    -  protein_bind   lac operator: The lac repressor binds to the lac operator to inhibit transcription in E. coli. This inhibition can be relieved by adding lactose or isopropyl-β-D-thiogalactopyranoside (IPTG). lac repressor encoded by lacI
   3169..3199    -  promoter       lac promoter: promoter for the E. coli lac operon
   3214..3235    -  protein_bind   CAP binding site: CAP binding activates transcription in the presence of cAMP. E. coli catabolite activator protein
   3248..3340    -  CDS            lacI (fragment): lac repressor; lacI; The lac repressor binds to the lac operator to inhibit transcription in E. coli. This inhibition can be relieved by adding lactose or isopropyl-β-D-thiogalactopyranoside (IPTG).
   3523..4111    -  rep_origin     ori: high-copy-number ColE1/pMB1/pBR322/pUC origin of replication
   4282..5142    -  CDS            AmpR: β-lactamase; bla; confers resistance to ampicillin, carbenicillin, and related antibiotics
   5143..5247    -  promoter       AmpR promoter: bla
>Addgene plasmid #67144 | pCellFree_G10 | depositor full sequence | sequence record 127554 | Full plasmid sequence
GACGTCTAATACGACTCACTATAGGGACATCTTAAGTTTATTTTATTTTATTTTATTTTATTTTATTTTA
TTTTATTTTATTTTATTTTATTTTATTTAACCATGACAGTAATGTATAAAGTCTGTAAAGACATTAAACA
CGTAAGTGAAACCATGGGCACAAGTTTGTACAAAAAAGCTGAACGAGAAACGTAAAATGATATAAATATC
AATATATTAAATTAGATTTTGCATAAAAAACAGACTACATAATACTGTAAAACACAACATATCCAGTCAC
TATGGGGCCCGTCGACCTGCAGACTGGCTGTGTATAAGGGAGCCTGACATTTATATTCCCCAGAACATCA
GGTTAATGGCGTTTTTGATGTCATTTTCGCGGTGGCTGAGATCAGCCACTTCTTCCCCGATAACGGAGAC
CGGCACACTGGCCATATCGGTGGTCATCATGCGCCAGCTTTCATCCCCGATATGCACCACCGGGTAAAGT
TCACGGGAGACTTTATCTGACAGCAGACGTGCACTGGCCAGGGGGATCACCATCCGTCGCCCGGGCGTGT
CAATAATATCACTCTGTACATCCACAAACAGACGATAACGGCTCTCTCTTTTATAGGTGTAAACCTTAAA
CTGCATTTCACCAGTCCCTGTTCTCGTCAGCAAAAGAGCCGTTCATTTCAATAAACCGGGCGACCTCAGC
CATCCCTTCCTGATTTTCCGCTTTCCAGCGTTCGGCACGCAGACGACGGGCTTCATTCTGCATGGTTGTG
CTTACCAGACCGGAGATATTGACATCATATATGCCTTGAGCAACTGATAGCTGTCGCTGTCAACTGTCAC
TGTAATACGCTGCTTCATAGCACACCTCTTTTTGACATACTTCGGGTATACATATCAGTATATATTCTTA
TACCGCAAAAATCAGCGCGCAAATACGCATACTGTTATCTGGCTTTTAGTAAGCCGGATCCACGCGTTTA
CGCCCCGCCCTGCCACTCATCGCAGTACTGTTGTAATTCATTAAGCATTCTGCCGACATGGAAGCCATCA
CAGACGGCATGATGAACCTGAATCGCCAGCGGCATCAGCACCTTGTCGCCTTGCGTATAATATTTGCCCA
TGGTGAAAACGGGGGCGAAGAAGTTGTCCATATTGGCCACGTTTAAATCAAAACTGGTGAAACTCACCCA
GGGATTGGCTGAGACGAAAAACATATTCTCAATAAACCCTTTAGGGAAATAGGCCAGGTTTTCACCGTAA
CACGCCACATCTTGCGAATATATGTGTAGAAACTGCCGGAAATCGTCGTGGTATTCACTCCAGAGCGATG
AAAACGTTTCAGTTTGCTCATGGAAAACGGTGTAACAAGGGTGAACACTATCCCATATCACCAGCTCACC
GTCTTTCATTGCCATACGGAATTCCGGATGAGCATTCATCAGGCGGGCAAGAATGTGAATAAAGGCCGGA
TAAAACTTGTGCTTATTTTTCTTTACGGTCTTTAAAAAGGCCGTAATATCCAGCTGAACGGTCTGGTTAT
AGGTACATTGAGCAACTGACTGAAATGCCTCAAAATGTTCTTTACGATGCCATTGGGATATATCAACGGT
GGTATATCCAGTGATTTTTTTCTCCATTTTAGCTTCCTTAGCTCCTGAAAATCTCGATAACTCAAAAAAT
ACGCCCGGTAGTGATCTTATTTCATTATGGTGAAAGTTGGAACCTCTTACGTGCCGATCAACGTCTCATT
TTCGCCAAAAGTTGGCCCAGGGCTTCCCGGTATCAACAGGGACACCAGGATTTATTTATTCTGCGAAGTG
ATCTTCCGTCACAGGTATTTATTCGGCGCAAAGTGCGTCGGGTGATGCTGCCAACTTAGCAAGCTTCATA
GTGACTGGATATGTTGTGTTTTACAGTATTATGTAGTCTGTTTTTTATGCAAAATCTAATTTAATATATT
GATATTTATATCATTTTACGTTTCTCGTTCAGCTTTCTTGTACAAAGTGGTGCTGGAGGTGCTCTTCCAG
GGCCCGATGAGCAAAGGAGAAGAACTTTTCACTGGAGTTGTCCCAATTCTTGTTGAATTAGATGGTGATG
TTAATGGGCACAAATTTTCTGTCCGTGGAGAGGGTGAAGGTGATGCTACAAACGGAAAACTCACCCTTAA
ATTTATTTGCACTACTGGAAAACTACCTGTTCCGTGGCCAACACTTGTCACTACTCTGACCTATGGTGTT
CAATGCTTTTCCCGTTATCCGGATCACATGAAACGGCATGACTTTTTCAAGAGTGCCATGCCCGAAGGTT
ATGTACAGGAACGCACTATATCTTTCAAAGATGACGGGACCTACAAGACGCGTGCTGAAGTCAAGTTTGA
AGGTGATACCCTTGTTAATCGTATCGAGTTAAAGGGTATTGATTTTAAAGAAGATGGAAACATTCTTGGA
CACAAACTCGAGTACAACTTTAACTCACACAATGTATACATCACGGCAGACAAACAAAAGAATGGAATCA
AAGCTAACTTCAAAATTCGCCACAACGTTGAAGATGGTTCCGTTCAACTAGCAGACCATTATCAACAAAA
TACTCCAATTGGCGATGGCCCTGTCCTTTTACCAGACAACCATTACCTGTCGACACAATCTGTCCTTTCG
AAAGATCCCAACGAAAAGCGTGACCACATGGTCCTTCTTGAGTTTGTAACTGCTGCTGGGATTACACATG
GCATGGATGAGCTCTACAAACACCACCATCACCACCATCACCACTAAGCGGCCGCCCTCCTCCTCCTTTC
TTGTTCCTTTCACGTCGCCTTCTCGGTTGTAGCTGGCAGACGACGAGTCTTACTTTTACGTGTACTTCTC
TATAGATGATGTATGATCTCTCTGCATGCGTGTTCGTGCATGTGTCCGTGTGTTGGGTACGCGTGGTACC
CTGCAGGAAGGAAGCTGAGTTGGCTGCTGCCACCGCTGAGCAATAACTAGTAATTACTAGCATAACCCCT
TGGGGCCTCTAAACGGGTCTTGAGGGGGTTTTTTGCTGAAAGGAGGACAGCTGATGATTGTCATGCTTGC
CATCTGTTTTCTTGCAAGGTCAGAGGAATTCGTAATCATGGTCATAGCTGTTTCCTGTGTGAAATTGTTA
TCCGCTCACAATTCCACACAACATACGAGCCGGAAGCATAAAGTGTAAAGCCTGGGGTGCCTAATGAGTG
AGCTAACTCACATTAATTGCGTTGCGCTCACTGCCCGCTTTCCAGTCGGGAAACCTGTCGTGCCAGCTGC
ATTAATGAATCGGCCAACGCGCGGGGAGAGGCGGTTTGCGTATTGGGCGCTCTTCCGCTTCCTCGCTCAC
TGACTCGCTGCGCTCGGTCGTTCGGCTGCGGCGAGCGGTATCAGCTCACTCAAAGGCGGTAATACGGTTA
TCCACAGAATCAGGGGATAACGCAGGAAAGAACATGTGAGCAAAAGGCCAGCAAAAGGCCAGGAACCGTA
AAAAGGCCGCGTTGCTGGCGTTTTTCCATAGGCTCCGCCCCCCTGACGAGCATCACAAAAATCGACGCTC
AAGTCAGAGGTGGCGAAACCCGACAGGACTATAAAGATACCAGGCGTTTCCCCCTGGAAGCTCCCTCGTG
CGCTCTCCTGTTCCGACCCTGCCGCTTACCGGATACCTGTCCGCCTTTCTCCCTTCGGGAAGCGTGGCGC
TTTCTCATAGCTCACGCTGTAGGTATCTCAGTTCGGTGTAGGTCGTTCGCTCCAAGCTGGGCTGTGTGCA
CGAACCCCCCGTTCAGCCCGACCGCTGCGCCTTATCCGGTAACTATCGTCTTGAGTCCAACCCGGTAAGA
CACGACTTATCGCCACTGGCAGCAGCCACTGGTAACAGGATTAGCAGAGCGAGGTATGTAGGCGGTGCTA
CAGAGTTCTTGAAGTGGTGGCCTAACTACGGCTACACTAGAAGAACAGTATTTGGTATCTGCGCTCTGCT
GAAGCCAGTTACCTTCGGAAAAAGAGTTGGTAGCTCTTGATCCGGCAAACAAACCACCGCTGGTAGCGGT
GGTTTTTTTGTTTGCAAGCAGCAGATTACGCGCAGAAAAAAAGGATCTCAAGAGGATCCTTTGATCTTTT
CTACGGGGTCTGACGCTCAGTGGAACGAAAACTCACGTTAAGGGATTTTGGTCATGAGATTATCAAAAAG
GATCTTCACCTAGATCCTTTTAAATTAAAAATGAAGTTTTAAATCAATCTAAAGTATATATGAGTAAACT
TGGTCTGACAGTTACCAATGCTTAATCAGTGAGGCACCTATCTCAGCGATCTGTCTAGTTCGTTCATCCA
TAGTTGCCTGACTCCCCGTCGTGTAGATAACTACGATACGGGAGGGCTTACCATCTGGCCCCAGTGCTGC
AATGATACCGCGAGACCCACGCTCACCGGCTCCAGATTTATCAGCAATAAACCAGCCAGCCGGAAGGGCC
GAGCGCAGAAGTGGTCCTGCAACTTTATCCGCCTCCATCCAGTCTATTAATTGTTGCCGGGAAGCTAGAG
TAAGTAGTTCGCCAGTTAATAGTTTGCGCAACGTTGTTGCCATTGCTACAGGCATCGTGGTGTCACGCTC
GTCGTTTGGTATGGCTTCATTCAGCTCCGGTTCCCAACGATCAAGGCGAGTTACATGATCCCCCATGTTG
TGCAAAAAAGCGGTTAGCTCCTTCGGTCCTCCGATCGTTGTCAGAAGTAAGTTGGCCGCAGTGTTATCAC
TCATGGTTATGGCAGCACTGCATAATTCTCTTACTGTCATGCCATCCGTAAGATGCTTTTCTGTGACTGG
TGAGTACTCAACCAAGTCATTCTGAGAATAGTGTATGCGGCGACCGAGTTGCTCTTGCCCGGCGTCAATA
CGGGATAATACCGCGCCACATAGCAGAACTTTAAAAGTGCTCATCATTGGAAAACGTTCTTCGGGGCGAA
AACTCTCAAGGATCTTACCGCTGTTGAGATCCAGTTCGATGTAACCCACTCGTGCACCCAACTGATCTTC
AGCATCTTTTACTTTCACCAGCGTTTCTGGGTGAGCAAAAACAGGAAGGCAAAATGCCGCAAAAAAGGGA
ATAAGGGCGACACGGAAATGTTGAATACTCATACTCTTCCTTTTTCAATATTATTGAAGCATTTATCAGG
GTTATTGTCTCATGAGCGGATACATATTTGAATGTATTTAGAAAAATAAACAAATAGGGGTTCCGCGCAC
ATTTCCCCGAAAAGTGCCACCT
