>Addgene plasmid #67144 | pCellFree_G10 | addgene partial sequence | sequence record 121419 | T7term 5'-GCTAGTTATTGCTCAGCGG-3'
GGTACCACGCGTACCCAACACACGGACACATGCACGAACACGCATGCAGAGAGATCATACATCATCTATA
GAGAAGTACACGTAAAAGTAAGACTCGTCGTCTGCCAGCTACAACCGAGAAGGCGACGTGAAAGGAACAA
GAAAGGAGGAGGAGGGCGGCCGCTTAGTGGTGATGGTGGTGATGGTGGTGTTTGTAGAGCTCATCCATGC
CATGTGTAATCCCAGCAGCAGTTACAAACTCAAGAAGGACCATGTGGTCACGCTTTTCGTTGGGATCTTT
CGAAAGGACAGATTGTGTCGACAGGTAATGGTTGTCTGGTAAAAGGACAGGGCCATCGCCAATTGGAGTA
TTTTGTTGATAATGGTCTGCTAGTTGAACGGAACCATCTTCAACGTTGTGGCGAATTTTGAAGTTAGCTT
TGATTCCATTCTTTTGTTTGTCTGCCGTGATGTATACATTGTGTGAGTTAAAGTTGTACTCGAGTTTGTG
TCCAAGAATGTTTCCATCTTCTTTAAAATCAATACCCTTTAACTCGATACGATTAACAAGGGTATCACCT
TCAAACTTGACTTCAGCACGCGTCTTGTAGGTCCCGTCATCTTTGAAAGATATAGTGCGTTCCTGTACAT
AACCTTCGGGCATGGCACTCTTGAAAAAGTCATGCCGTTTCATGTGATCCGGATAACGGGAAAAGCATTG
AACACCATAGGTCAGAGTAGTGACAAGTGTTGGCCACGGAACAGGTAGTTTTCCAGTAGTGCAAATAAAT
TTAAGGGTGAGTTTTCCGTTTGTAGCATCACCTTTCACCCTCTCCACGGACAGAAAAATTTGTGCCCATT
AAACATCACCATCTAATTCAACAAGAA
