>Addgene plasmid #67144 | pCellFree_G10 | addgene partial sequence | sequence record 121922 | T7 5'-TAATACGACTCACTATAGGG-3'
TTTATTTTATTTTATTTTATTTTATTTTATTTTATTTTATTTTATTTAACCATGACAGTAATGTATAAAG
TCTGTAAAGACATTAAACACGTAAGTGAAACCATGGGCACAAGTTTGTACAAAAAAGCTGAACGAGAAAC
GTAAAATGATATAAATATCAATATATTAAATTAGATTTTGCATAAAAAACAGACTACATAATACTGTAAA
ACACAACATATCCAGTCACTATGGGGCCCGTCGACCTGCAGACTGGCTGTGTATAAGGGAGCCTGACATT
TATATTCCCCAGAACATCAGGTTAATGGCGTTTTTGATGTCATTTTCGCGGTGGCTGAGATCAGCCACTT
CTTCCCCGATAACGGAGACCGGCACACTGGCCATATCGGTGGTCATCATGCGCCAGCTTTCATCCCCGAT
ATGCACCACCGGGTAAAGTTCACGGGAGACTTTATCTGACAGCAGACGTGCACTGGCCAGGGGGATCACC
ATCCGTCGCCCGGGCGTGTCAATAATATCACTCTGTACATCCACAAACAGACGATAACGGCTCTCTCTTT
TATAGGTGTAAACCTTAAACTGCATTTCACCAGCCCCTGTTCTCGTCAGCAAAAGAGCCGTTCATTTCAA
TAAACCGGGCGACCTCAGCCATCCCTTCCTGATTTTCCGCTTTCCAGCGTTCGGCACGCAGACGACGGGC
TTCATTCTGCATGGTTGTGCTTACCAGACCGGAGATATTGACATCATATATGCCTTGAGCAACTGATAGC
TGTCGCTGTCAACTGTCACTGTAATACGCTGCTTCATAGCATACCTCTTTTTGACATACTTCGGGTATAC
ATATCAGTATATATTCTTATACCGGCAAAAATCAGCGCGCAAAATACGCCATACTGTTATCTGGGCTTTT
